>Addgene plasmid #17790 | p2xFLAGhYAP1-S127A | addgene full sequence | sequence record 176437 | Addgene NGS Result
TGTGCTGCAAGGCGATTAAGTTGGGTAACGCCAGGGTTTTCCCAGTCACGACGTTGTAAAACGACGGCCA
GTGCCAAGCTGATCTATACATTGAATCAATATTGGCAATTAGCCATATTAGTCATTGGTTATATAGCATA
AATCAATATTGGCTATTGGCCATTGCATACGTTGTATCTATATCATAATATGTACATTTATATTGGCTCA
TGTCCAATATGACCGCCATGTTGACATTGATTATTGACTAGTTATTAATAGTAATCAATTACGGGGTCAT
TAGTTCATAGCCCATATATGGAGTTCCGCGTTACATAACTTACGGTAAATGGCCCGCCTGGCTGACCGCC
CAACGACCCCCGCCCATTGACGTCAATAATGACGTATGTTCCCATAGTAACGCCAATAGGGACTTTCCAT
TGACGTCAATGGGTGGAGTATTTACGGTAAACTGCCCACTTGGCAGTACATCAAGTGTATCATATGCCAA
GTCCGCCCCCTATTGACGTCAATGACGGTAAATGGCCCGCCTGGCATTATGCCCAGTACATGACCTTACG
GGACTTTCCTACTTGGCAGTACATCTACGTATTAGTCATCGCTATTACCATGGTGATGCGGTTTTGGCAG
TACACCAATGGGCGTGGATAGCGGTTTGACTCACGGGGATTTCCAAGTCTCCACCCCATTGACGTCAATG
GGAGTTTGTTTTGGCACCAAAATCAACGGGACTTTCCAAAATGTCGTAATAACCCCGCCCCGTTGACGCA
AATGGGCGGTAGGCGTGTACGGTGGGAGGTCTATATAAGCAGAGCTCGTTTAGTGAACCGTCAGAATTGA
TCTACCATGGACTACAAAGACGATGACGACAAGCTTGCGGCCGCGAATTCAAGCTTAGCCACCATGGACT
ACAAAGACGATGACGATAAAGCAAGGCTCGAATCGGTACCTAAGGATCCCGGGCAGCAGCCGCCGCCTCA
ACCGGCCCCCCAGGGCCAAGGGCAGCCGCCTTCGCAGCCCCCGCAGGGGCAGGGCCCGCCGTCCGGACCC
GGGCAACCGGCACCCGCGGCGACCCAGGCGGCGCCGCAGGCACCCCCCGCCGGGCATCAGATCGTGCACG
TCCGCGGGGACTCGGAGACCGACCTGGAGGCGCTCTTCAACGCCGTCATGAACCCCAAGACGGCCAACGT
GCCCCAGACCGTGCCCATGAGGCTCCGGAAGCTGCCCGACTCCTTCTTCAAGCCGCCGGAGCCCAAATCC
CACTCCCGACAGGCCAGTACTGATGCAGGCACTGCAGGAGCCCTGACTCCACAGCATGTTCGAGCTCATG
CCTCTCCAGCTTCTCTGCAGTTGGGAGCTGTTTCTCCTGGGACACTGACCCCCACTGGAGTAGTCTCTGG
CCCAGCAGCTACACCCACAGCTCAGCATCTTCGACAGTCTTCTTTTGAGATACCTGATGATGTACCTCTG
CCAGCAGGTTGGGAGATGGCAAAGACATCTTCTGGTCAGAGATACTTCTTAAATCACATCGATCAGACAA
CAACATGGCAGGACCCCAGGAAGGCCATGCTGTCCCAGATGAACGTCACAGCCCCCACCAGTCCACCAGT
GCAGCAGAATATGATGAACTCGGCTTCAGCCATGAACCAGAGAATCAGTCAGAGTGCTCCAGTGAAACAG
CCACCACCCCTGGCTCCCCAGAGCCCACAGGGAGGCGTCATGGGTGGCAGCAACTCCAACCAGCAGCAAC
AGATGCGACTGCAGCAACTGCAGATGGAGAAGGAGAGGCTGCGGCTGAAACAGCAAGAACTGCTTCGGCA
GGTGAGGCCACAGGAGTTAGCCCTGCGTAGCCAGTTACCAACACTGGAGCAGGATGGTGGGACTCAAAAT
CCAGTGTCTTCTCCCGGGATGTCTCAGGAATTGAGAACAATGACGACCAATAGCTCAGATCCTTTCCTTA
ACAGTGGCACCTATCACTCTCGAGATGAGAGTACAGACAGTGGACTAAGCATGAGCAGCTACAGTGTCCC
TCGAACCCCAGATGACTTCCTGAACAGTGTGGATGAGATGGATACAGGTGATACTATCAACCAAAGCACC
CTGCCCTCACAGCAGAACCGTTTCCCAGACTACCTTGAAGCCATTCCTGGGACAAATGTGGACCTTGGAA
CACTGGAAGGAGATGGAATGAACATAGAAGGAGAGGAGCTGATGCCAAGTCTGCAGGAAGCTTTGAGTTC
TGACATCCTTAATGACATGGAGTCTGTTTTGGCTGCCACCAAGCTAGATAAAGAAAGCTTTCTTACATGG
TTATAGAGCCCTCAGGCAGACTGAATTATCTGCAGAATTCTGCAGATATCCAGCACAGTGGCGGCCGCTC
GAGTCTAGAGGATCCCGGGTGGCATCCCTGTGACCCCTCCCCAGTGCCTCTCCTGGCCCTGGAAGTTGCC
ACTCCAGTGCCCACCAGCCTTGTCCTAATAAAATTAAGTTGCATCATTTTGTCTGACTAGGTGTCCTTCT
ATAATATTATGGGGTGGAGGGGGGTGGTATGGAGCAAGGGGCAAGTTGGGAAGACAACCTGTAGGGCCTG
CGGGGTCTATTGGGAACCAAGCTGGAGTGCAGTGGCACAATCTTGGCTCACTGCAATCTCCGCCTCCTGG
GTTCAAGCGATTCTCCTGCCTCAGCCTCCCGAGTTGTTGGGATTCCAGGCATGCATGACCAGGCTCAGCT
AATTTTTGTTTTTTTGGTAGAGACGGGGTTTCACCATATTGGCCAGGCTGGTCTCCAACTCCTAATCTCA
GGTGATCTACCCACCTTGGCCTCCCAAATTGCTGGGATTACAGGCGTGAACCACTGCTCCCTTCCCTGTC
CTTCTGATTTTAAAATAACTATACCAGCAGGAGGACGTCCAGACACAGCATAGGCTACCTGGCCATGCCC
AACCGGTGGGACATTTGAGTTGCTTGCTTGGCACTGTCCTCTCATGCGTTGGGTCCACTCAGTAGATGCC
TGTTGAATTGGGTACGCGGCCAGCTTGGCTGTGGAATGTGTGTCAGTTAGGGTGTGGAAAGTCCCCAGGC
TCCCCAGCAGGCAGAAGTATGCAAAGCATGCATCTCAATTAGTCAGCAACCAGGTGTGGAAAGTCCCCAG
GCTCCCCAGCAGGCAGAAGTATGCAAAGCATGCATCTCAATTAGTCAGCAACCATAGTCCCGCCCCTAAC
TCCGCCCATCCCGCCCCTAACTCCGCCCAGTTCCGCCCATTCTCCGCCCCATGGCTGACTAATTTTTTTT
ATTTATGCAGAGGCCGAGGCCGCCTCGGCCTCTGAGCTATTCCAGAAGTAGTGAGGAGGCTTTTTTGGAG
GCCTAGGCTTTTGCAAAAAGCTCCTCGAGGAACTGAAAAACCAGAAAGTTAATTCCCTATAGTGAGTCGT
ATTAAATTCGTAATCATGTCATAGCTGTTTCCTGTGTGAAATTGTTATCCGCTCACAATTCCACACAACA
TACGAGCCGGAAGCATAAAGTGTAAAGCCTGGGGTGCCTAATGAGTGAGCTAACTCACATTAATTGCGTT
GCGCTCACTGCCCGCTTTCCAGTCGGGAAACCTGTCGTGCCAGCTGCATTAATGAATCGGCCAACGCGCG
GGGAGAGGCGGTTTGCGTATTGGGCGCTCTTCCGCTTCCTCGCTCACTGACTCGCTGCGCTCGGTCGTTC
GGCTGCGGCGAGCGGTATCAGCTCACTCAAAGGCGGTAATACGGTTATCCACAGAATCAGGGGATAACGC
AGGAAAGAACATGTGAGCAAAAGGCCAGCAAAAGGCCAGGAACCGTAAAAAGGCCGCGTTGCTGGCGTTT
TTCCATAGGCTCCGCCCCCCTGACGAGCATCACAAAAATCGACGCTCAAGTCAGAGGTGGCGAAACCCGA
CAGGACTATAAAGATACCAGGCGTTTCCCCCTGGAAGCTCCCTCGTGCGCTCTCCTGTTCCGACCCTGCC
GCTTACCGGATACCTGTCCGCCTTTCTCCCTTCGGGAAGCGTGGCGCTTTCTCATAGCTCACGCTGTAGG
TATCTCAGTTCGGTGTAGGTCGTTCGCTCCAAGCTGGGCTGTGTGCACGAACCCCCCGTTCAGCCCGACC
GCTGCGCCTTATCCGGTAACTATCGTCTTGAGTCCAACCCGGTAAGACACGACTTATCGCCACTGGCAGC
AGCCACTGGTAACAGGATTAGCAGAGCGAGGTATGTAGGCGGTGCTACAGAGTTCTTGAAGTGGTGGCCT
AACTACGGCTACACTAGAAGAACAGTATTTGGTATCTGCGCTCTGCTGAAGCCAGTTACCTTCGGAAAAA
GAGTTGGTAGCTCTTGATCCGGCAAACAAACCACCGCTGGTAGCGGTGGTTTTTTTGTTTGCAAGCAGCA
GATTACGCGCAGAAAAAAAGGATCTCAAGAAGATCCTTTGATCTTTTCTACGGGGTCTGACGCTCAGTGG
AACGAAAACTCACGTTAAGGGATTTTGGTCATGAGATTATCAAAAAGGATCTTCACCTAGATCCTTTTAA
ATTAAAAATGAAGTTTTAAATCAATCTAAAGTATATATGAGTAAACTTGGTCTGACAGTTACCAATGCTT
AATCAGTGAGGCACCTATCTCAGCGATCTGTCTATTTCGTTCATCCATAGTTGCCTGACTCCCCGTCGTG
TAGATAACTACGATACGGGAGGGCTTACCATCTGGCCCCAGTGCTGCAATGATACCGCGAGACCCACGCT
CACCGGCTCCAGATTTATCAGCAATAAACCAGCCAGCCGGAAGGGCCGAGCGCAGAAGTGGTCCTGCAAC
TTTATCCGCCTCCATCCAGTCTATTAATTGTTGCCGGGAAGCTAGAGTAAGTAGTTCGCCAGTTAATAGT
TTGCGCAACGTTGTTGCCATTGCTACAGGCATCGTGGTGTCACGCTCGTCGTTTGGTATGGCTTCATTCA
GCTCCGGTTCCCAACGATCAAGGCGAGTTACATGATCCCCCATGTTGTGCAAAAAAGCGGTTAGCTCCTT
CGGTCCTCCGATCGTTGTCAGAAGTAAGTTGGCCGCAGTGTTATCACTCATGGTTATGGCAGCACTGCAT
AATTCTCTTACTGTCATGCCATCCGTAAGATGCTTTTCTGTGACTGGTGAGTACTCAACCAAGTCATTCT
GAGAATAGTGTATGCGGCGACCGAGTTGCTCTTGCCCGGCGTCAATACGGGATAATACCGCGCCACATAG
CAGAACTTTAAAAGTGCTCATCATTGGAAAACGTTCTTCGGGGCGAAAACTCTCAAGGATCTTACCGCTG
TTGAGATCCAGTTCGATGTAACCCACTCGTGCACCCAACTGATCTTCAGCATCTTTTACTTTCACCAGCG
TTTCTGGGTGAGCAAAAACAGGAAGGCAAAATGCCGCAAAAAAGGGAATAAGGGCGACACGGAAATGTTG
AATACTCATACTCTTCCTTTTTCAATATTATTGAAGCATTTATCAGGGTTATTGTCTCATGAGCGGATAC
ATATTTGAATGTATTTAGAAAAATAAACAAATAGGGGTTCCGCGCACATTTCCCCGAAAAGTGCCACCTG
[124 nt withheld, positions 5601-5724]
C
[91 nt withheld, positions 5726-5816]
A
[49 nt withheld, positions 5818-5866]
CCTTTGACGTTGGAGTCCACGTTCTTT
[37 nt withheld, positions 5894-5930]
ACCCTATCTCGGTCTATTCTTTTGATTTATAAGGGATTTTGCCGATTTCGGCCTATTGGTTAAAAAATGA
GCTGATTTAACAAAAATTTAACGCGAATTTTAACAAAATATTAACGCTTACAATTTCCATTCGCCATTCA
GGCTGCGCAACTGTTGGGAAGGGCGATCGGTGCGGGCCTCTTCGCTATTACGCCAGCTGGCGAAAGGGGG
A
Features (pLannotate 1.2.2; 17 found; start..end, strand, type, name):
    233..612     +  enhancer       CMV enhancer: human cytomegalovirus immediate early enhancer
    614..813     +  promoter       CMV promoter: human cytomegalovirus (CMV) immediate early promoter
    849..869     +  CDS            3xFLAG (fragment): three tandem FLAG® epitope tags
    906..930     +  CDS            3xFLAG (fragment): three tandem FLAG® epitope tags
    955..2313    +  CDS            YAP1: YAP1_CHICK - Also known as YAP65. Experimental evidence at protein level: Swiss-Prot protein existence level 1. Transcriptional regulator which can act both as a coactivator and a corepressor and is the critical downstream regulatory target in the Hippo signaling pathway that plays a pivotal role in organ size control and tumor suppression by restricting proliferation and promoting apoptosis (By similarity). Plays a key role in tissue tension and 3D tissue shape by regulating cortical actomyosin network formation (By similarity). From Gallus gallus (Chicken).
   2397..3019    +  polyA_signal   hGH poly(A) signal: human growth hormone polyadenylation signal
   3048..3377    +  promoter       SV40 promoter: SV40 enhancer and early promoter
   3416..3434    -  promoter       T7 promoter: promoter for bacteriophage T7 RNA polymerase
   3472..3488    -  protein_bind   lac operator: The lac repressor binds to the lac operator to inhibit transcription in E. coli. This inhibition can be relieved by adding lactose or isopropyl-β-D-thiogalactopyranoside (IPTG). lac repressor encoded by lacI
   3496..3526    -  promoter       lac promoter: promoter for the E. coli lac operon
   3541..3562    -  protein_bind   CAP binding site: CAP binding activates transcription in the presence of cAMP. E. coli catabolite activator protein
   3575..3667    -  CDS            lacI (fragment): lac repressor; lacI; The lac repressor binds to the lac operator to inhibit transcription in E. coli. This inhibition can be relieved by adding lactose or isopropyl-β-D-thiogalactopyranoside (IPTG).
   3850..4438    -  rep_origin     ori: high-copy-number ColE1/pMB1/pBR322/pUC origin of replication
   4609..5469    -  CDS            AmpR: β-lactamase; bla; confers resistance to ampicillin, carbenicillin, and related antibiotics
   5470..5574    -  promoter       AmpR promoter: bla
   5601..6029    +  rep_origin     f1 ori (sequence partly withheld): f1 bacteriophage origin of replication; arrow indicates direction of (+) strand synthesis
   6060..73      -  CDS            lacZα (fragment) (across the origin): LacZα fragment of β-galactosidase; lacZ fragment
