[The description below was written by a language model from this plasmid's Addgene catalogue record and pLannotate feature annotations shown in this document.]
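Description:
p2xFLAGhYAP1-S127A is a mammalian expression plasmid built on the p2xFLAG-CMV2 backbone that produces human YAP1 (Yes-kinase associated protein) carrying a serine 127 to alanine substitution, with two FLAG epitopes fused to its N terminus. It is propagated in E. coli as a high-copy plasmid through a ColE1/pUC-type origin and is selected with ampicillin via the β-lactamase gene. An f1 phage origin is also present, which in principle allows single-stranded DNA production. Remnants of lac regulatory sequences, lacZα and lacI fragments and a T7 promoter are backbone leftovers with no evident role in expression of the insert.

The expression cassette consists of the human cytomegalovirus immediate early enhancer and promoter, followed by the FLAG coding sequence, the YAP1 open reading frame and the human growth hormone polyadenylation signal. The automated annotation labels the tag as two fragments of a 3xFLAG element, which is consistent with the catalogued 2xFLAG tag. It also matches the coding sequence to chicken YAP1, which reflects the closest database hit rather than the source, since the record specifies a human insert. An SV40 enhancer/early promoter region lies downstream of the cassette, but the feature table shows no mammalian selection marker, so the plasmid appears suited mainly to transient transfection.

Serine 127 is generally known as a major phosphorylation site through which Hippo pathway kinases promote cytoplasmic retention of YAP, so the alanine mutant is commonly used as a phosphorylation-resistant form. The FLAG tag permits detection and immunoprecipitation. The associated publication concerns the role of YAP as a co-transcriptional activator that associates with ErbB-4.
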