Addgene plasmid #17790: p2xFLAGhYAP1-S127A
Depositing lab: Marius Sudol. Depositing organization: Icahn School of Medicine at Mount Sinai. Publication: WW domain-containing protein YAP associates with ErbB-4 and acts as a co-transcriptional activator for the carboxyl-terminal fragment of ErbB-4 that translocates to the nucleus. Komuro A, Nagai M, Navin NE, Sudol M. J Biol Chem. 2003 Aug 29. 278(35):33334-41. 10.1074/jbc.M305597200 PubMed 12807903.
Backbone
  Vector backbone: p2xFLAG-CMV2
  Backbone size w/o insert (bp): 4662
  Vector type: Mammalian Expression
Growth in bacteria
  Bacterial resistance: Ampicillin, 100 μg/mL
  Growth temperature: 37°C
  Growth strain: DH5alpha
  Copy number: High Copy
Gene/Insert
  Gene/Insert name: Yes-kinase associated protein mutant S127A (alt names: YAP1-S127A; YAP1 isoform, mutant)
  Species: H. sapiens (human)
  Insert size (bp): 1500
  Mutation: Serine 127 to Alanine
  GenBank ID: NM_006106
  Entrez Gene: YAP1 (a.k.a. COB1, YAP, YAP-1, YAP2, YAP65, YKI)
  Tag / fusion protein: 2xFlag (N terminal on insert)
  Cloning method: Restriction Enzyme
  Sequencing primers: 5′ N/A
Terms and licenses: Academic/Nonprofit Terms; Industry Terms: Not Available to Industry
Depositor comments: YAP was cloned in my lab
How to cite: p2xFLAGhYAP1-S127A was a gift from Marius Sudol (Addgene plasmid # 17790 ; http://n2t.net/addgene:17790 ; RRID:Addgene_17790)
